Addgene plasmid #218366: pUC18T-mini-Tn7T-hph
Purpose: (Empty Backbone) Empty backbone for Tn7-site insertion
Depositing lab: Michael Gebhardt. Depositing organization: University of Iowa. Publication: A series of vectors for inducible gene expression in multidrug-resistant Acinetobacter baumannii. Intorcia V, Sava RL, Schroeder GP, Gebhardt MJ. Appl Environ Microbiol. 2024 Sep 18;90(9):e0047424. doi: 10.1128/aem.00474-24. Epub 2024 Aug 20. PubMed 39162403.
Backbone
  Vector backbone: pUC18T-mini-Tn7T
  Vector type: Bacterial Expression
  Selectable markers: Hygromycin
Growth in bacteria
  Bacterial resistance: Ampicillin, 100 μg/mL
  Growth temperature: 37°C
  Growth strain: DH5alpha
  Copy number: High Copy
Gene/Insert
  Gene/Insert name: None
Terms and licenses: Academic/Nonprofit Terms; Industry Terms: Not Available to Industry
Depositor comments: Gebhardt lab ID # pMJG111.
How to cite: pUC18T-mini-Tn7T-hph was a gift from Michael Gebhardt (Addgene plasmid # 218366 ; http://n2t.net/addgene:218366 ; RRID:Addgene_218366)
