[The description below was written by a language model from this plasmid's Addgene catalogue record and pLannotate feature annotations shown in this document.]
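Description:
pUC18T-mini-Tn7T-hph is an empty bacterial delivery vector for inserting DNA at the chromosomal Tn7 attachment site, built on the pUC18T-mini-Tn7T backbone. It comes from a vector series developed for inducible gene expression in multidrug-resistant Acinetobacter baumannii. The 5.6 kb plasmid is maintained in E. coli at high copy through a pUC-type ColE1 origin and is selected with ampicillin via the bla gene and its native promoter. An incP oriT in the backbone allows conjugative mobilisation into recipient bacteria when transfer functions are provided in trans. Short annotated fragments of lacI, lacZα, rop, bom and CmR appear to be leftovers from earlier cloning steps rather than functional genes.

The transposable portion is bounded by the Tn7L and Tn7R ends, which the Tn7 transposition machinery recognises; that machinery is not encoded here and would have to be supplied separately. Next to Tn7R lie a remnant multiple cloning site and the lambda t0 and rrnB T1 terminators, which limit transcriptional read-through between the element and neighbouring sequence. The selectable cassette sits between two FRT sites, so it can be excised by FLP recombinase after integration to leave an unmarked insertion. This cassette carries the hygromycin phosphotransferase gene (hph) downstream of a second copy of the bla promoter. It also contains an oppositely oriented bleomycin/Zeocin resistance coding sequence, and an EM7 promoter is annotated nearby, although the catalogue entry lists only hygromycin as the selectable marker. No insert is present. The plasmid is meant as a recipient for cloned genes to be integrated in single copy, with a non-clinical marker suited to strains already resistant to common antibiotics.
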