Features (pLannotate 1.2.2; 21 found; start..end, strand, type, name):
     38..203     -  mobile_element Tn7L: mini-Tn7 element (left end of the Tn7 transposon) Tn7
    236..290     -  CDS            lacI (fragment): lac repressor; lacI; The lac repressor binds to the lac operator to inhibit transcription in E. coli. This inhibition can be relieved by adding lactose or isopropyl-β-D-thiogalactopyranoside (IPTG).
    362..470     -  oriT           oriT: incP origin of transfer
    702..1290    -  rep_origin     ori: high-copy-number ColE1/pMB1/pBR322/pUC origin of replication
   1461..2321    -  CDS            AmpR: β-lactamase; bla; confers resistance to ampicillin, carbenicillin, and related antibiotics
   2322..2426    -  promoter       AmpR promoter: bla
   2521..2556    +  CDS            rop (fragment): Rop protein, which maintains plasmids at low copy number; rop
   2658..2757    +  misc_feature   bom (fragment): basis of mobility region from pBR322
   2763..2831    -  CDS            lacZα (fragment): LacZα fragment of β-galactosidase; lacZ fragment
   2903..3101    -  mobile_element Tn7R (fragment): mini-Tn7 element (right end of the Tn7 transposon) Tn7
   3105..3129    -  misc_feature   MCS (fragment): pBluescript multiple cloning site
   3150..3244    +  terminator     lambda t0 terminator: transcription terminator from phage lambda
   3254..3283    +  CDS            CmR (fragment): chloramphenicol acetyltransferase confers resistance to chloramphenicol
   3347..3433    +  terminator     rrnB T1 terminator: Escherichia coli rrnB; transcription terminator T1 from the E. coli rrnB gene
   3487..3534    -  protein_bind   FRT: FLP-mediated recombination occurs in the 8-bp core sequence TCTAGAAA (Turan and Bode, 2011). FLP recombinase from the Saccharomyces cerevisiae 2μ plasmid
   3617..3991    -  CDS            BleoR: antibiotic-binding protein; Sh ble from Streptoalloteichus hindustanus; confers resistance to bleomycin, phleomycin, and Zeocin™
   4011..4115    +  promoter       AmpR promoter: bla
   4121..4137    +  promoter       TEF1 promoter (fragment): S. cerevisiae TEF1; promoter for EF-1α
   4246..5241    +  CDS            hyg: KHYB_STRHY - Experimental evidence at protein level: Swiss-Prot protein existence level 1. The aminoglycoside phosphotransferases achieve inactivation of their antibiotic substrates by phosphorylation. From Streptomyces hygroscopicus.
   5368..5415    -  promoter       EM7 promoter: synthetic bacterial promoter&nbsp
   5526..5559    -  protein_bind   FRT (minimal): supports FLP-mediated excision but not integration (Turan and Bode, 2011) FLP recombinase from the Saccharomyces cerevisiae 2μ plasmid
>Addgene plasmid #218366 | pUC18T-mini-Tn7T-hph | addgene full sequence | sequence record 432290 | Addgene NGS Result
AGCTTGGGCCCGGTACCTCGCGAAGGCCTTGCAGGCCAACCAGATAAGTGAAATCTAGTTCCAAACTATT
TTGTCATTTTTAATTTTCGTATTAGCTTACGACGCTACACCCAGTTCCCATCTATTTTGTCACTCTTCCC
TAAATAATCCTTAAAAACTCCATTTCCACCCCTCCCAGTTCCCAACTATTTTGTCCGCCCACAGCGGGGC
ATTTTTCTTCCTGTTATGTTTGGGCGCTGCATTAATGAATCGGCCAACGCGCGGGGAGAGGCGGTTTGCG
TATTGGGCGCTCTTCCGCTTCCTCGCTCACTGACCCGCTGCGCTCGGTCGTTCGGCTGCGGCGAGCGGTA
TCAGAGCTTATCGGCCAGCCTCGCAGAGCAGGATTCCCGTTGAGCACCGCCAGGTGCGAATAAGGGACAG
TGAAGAAGGAACACCCGCTCGCGGGTGGGCCTACTTCACCTATCCTGCCCGGCTGACGCCGTTGGATACA
CCAAGGAAAGTCTACACGAACCCTTTGGCAAAATCCTGTATATCGTGCGAAAAAGGATGGATATACCGAA
AAAATCGCTATAATGACCCCGAAGCAGGGTTATGCAGCGGAAAGTATACCTTAAGGAATCCCCTGATAAC
GCAGGAAAGAACATGTGAGCAAAAGGCCAGCAAAAGGCCAGGAACCGTAAAAAGGCCGCGTTGCTGGCGT
TTTTCCATAGGCTCCGCCCCCCTGACGAGCATCACAAAAATCGACGCTCGAGTCAGAGGTGGCGAAACCC
GACAGGACTATAAAGATACCAGGCGTTTCCCCCTGGAAGCTCCCTCGTGCGCTCTCCTGTTCCGACCCTG
CCGCTTACCGGATACCTGTCCGCCTTTCTCCCTTCGGGAAGCGTGGCGCTTTCTCATAGCTCACGCTGTA
GGTATCTCAGTTCGGTGTAGGTCGTTCGCTCCAAGCTGGGCTGTGTGCACGAACCCCCCGTTCAGCCCGA
CCGCTGCGCCTTATCCGGTAACTATCGTCTTGAGTCCAACCCGGTAAGACACGACTTATCGCCACTGGCA
GCAGCCACTGGTAACAGGATTAGCAGAGCGAGGTATGTAGGCGGTGCTACAGAGTTCTTGAAGTGGTGGC
CTAACTACGGCTACACTAGAAGAACAGTATTTGGTATCTGCGCTCTGCTGAAGCCAGTTACCTTCGGAAA
AAGAGTTGGTAGCTCTTGATCCGGCAAACAAACCACCGCTGGTAGCGGTGGTTTTTTTGTTTGCAAGCAG
CAGATTACGCGCAGAAAAAAAGGATCTCAAGAAGATCCTTTGATCTTTTCTACGGGGTCTGACGCTCAGT
GGAACGAAAACTCACGTTAAGGGATTTTGGTCATGAGATTATCAAAAAGGATCTTCACCTAGATCCTTTT
AAATTAAAAATGAAGTTTTAAATCAATCTAAAGTATATATGAGTAAACTTGGTCTGACAGTTACCAATGC
TTAATCAGTGAGGCACCTATCTCAGCGATCTGTCTATTTCGTTCATCCATAGTTGCCTGACTCCCCGTCG
TGTAGATAACTACGATACGGGAGGGCTTACCATCTGGCCCCAGTGCTGCAATGATACCGCGAGACCCACG
CTCACCGGCTCCAGATTTATCAGCAATAAACCAGCCAGCCGGAAGGGCCGAGCGCAGAAGTGGTCCTGCA
ACTTTATCCGCCTCCATCCAGTCTATTAATTGTTGCCGGGAAGCTAGAGTAAGTAGTTCGCCAGTTAATA
GTTTGCGCAACGTTGTTGCCATTGCTACAGGCATCGTGGTGTCACGCTCGTCGTTTGGTATGGCTTCATT
CAGCTCCGGTTCCCAACGATCAAGGCGAGTTACATGATCCCCCATGTTGTGCAAAAAAGCGGTTAGCTCC
TTCGGTCCTCCGATCGTTGTCAGAAGTAAGTTGGCCGCAGTGTTATCACTCATGGTTATGGCAGCACTGC
ATAATTCTCTTACTGTCATGCCATCCGTAAGATGCTTTTCTGTGACTGGTGAGTACTCAACCAAGTCATT
CTGAGAATAGTGTATGCGGCGACCGAGTTGCTCTTGCCCGGCGTCAATACGGGATAATACCGCGCCACAT
AGCAGAACTTTAAAAGTGCTCATCATTGGAAAACGTTCTTCGGGGCGAAAACTCTCAAGGATCTTACCGC
TGTTGAGATCCAGTTCGATGTAACCCACTCGTGCACCCAACTGATCTTCAGCATCTTTTACTTTCACCAG
CGTTTCTGGGTGAGCAAAAACAGGAAGGCAAAATGCCGCAAAAAAGGGAATAAGGGCGACACGGAAATGT
TGAATACTCATACTCTTCCTTTTTCAATATTATTGAAGCATTTATCAGGGTTATTGTCTCATGAGCGGAT
ACATATTTGAATGTATTTAGAAAAATAAACAAATAGGGGTTCCGCGCACATTTCCCCGAAAAGTGCCACC
TGACGTCTAAGAAACCATTATTATCATGACATTAACCTATAAAAATAGGCGTATCACGAGGCCCTTTCGT
CTCGCGCGTTTCGGTGACGACGGTGAAAACCTCTGACACATGCAGCTCCCGGAGACGGTCACAGCTTGTC
TGTAAGCGGATGCCGGGAGCAGACAAGCCCGTCAGGGCGCGTCAGCGGGTGTTGGCGGGTGTCGGGGCTG
GCTTAACTATGCGGCATCAGAGCAGATTGTACTGAGAGTGCACCATATGCGGTGTGAAATACCGCACAGA
TGCGTAAGGAGAAAATACCGCATCAGGCGCCATTCGCCATTCAGGCTGCGCAACTGTTGGGAAGGGCGAT
CGGTGCGGGCCTCTTCGCTATTACGCCAGCTAGAGGACCAGCCGCGTAACCTGGCAAAATCGGTTACGGT
TGAGTAATAAATGGATGCCCTGCGTAAGCAGGTGTGGGCGGACAATAAAGTCTTAAACTGAACAAAATAG
ATCTAAACTATGACAATAAAGTCTTAAACTAGACAGAATAGTTGTAAACTGAAATCAGTCCAGTTATGCT
GTGAAAAAGCATACTGGACTTTTGTTATGGCTAAAGCAAACTCTTCATTTTCTGAAGTGCAAATTGCCCG
TCGTATTAAAGAGGGGCGTGGGGTTCGAGGTCGACGGTATCGATAAGCTAGCTTAATTAGCTGAGCTTGG
ACTCCTGTTGATAGATCCAGTAATGACCTCAGAACTCCATCTGGATTTGTTCAGAACGCTCGGTTGCCGC
CGGGCGTTTTTTATTGGTGAGAATCCAAGCTAGACTGCGATGAGTGGCAGGGCGGGGCGTAATTTTTTTA
AGGCAGTTATTGGTGCCCTTAAACGCCTGGGGTAATGACTCTCTAGCTTGAGGCATCAAATAAAACGAAA
GGCTCAGTCGAAAGACTGGGCCTTTCGTTTTATCTGTTGTTTGTCGGTGAACGCTCTCCTGAGTAGGACA
AATCCGCCGCTAGGAGCTTGCGGCCCGGACGATCGAATTAGCTTCAAAAGCGCTCTGAAGTTCCTATACT
TTCTAGAGAATAGGAACTTCGGAATAGGAACTTCAAGATCCCCTGATTCCCTTTGTCAACAGCAATGGAT
TTATCTCTGATGTTACATTGCACAAGATAAAAATATATCATCATGATCAGTCCTGCTCCTCGGCCACGAA
GTGCACGCAGTTGCCGGCCGGGTCGCGCAGGGCGAACTCCCGCCCCCACGGCTGCTCGCCGATCTCGGTC
ATGGCCGGCCCGGAGGCGTCCCGGAAGTTCGTGGACACGACCTCCGACCACTCGGCGTACAGCTCGTCCA
GGCCGCGCACCCACACCCAGGCCAGGGTGTTGTCCGGCACCACCTGGTCCTGGACCGCGCTGATGAACAG
GGTCACGTCGTCCCGGACCACACCGGCGAAGTCGTCCTCCACGAAGTCCCGGGAGAACCCGAGCCGGTCG
GTCCAGAACTCGACCGCTCCGGCGACGTCGCGCGCGGTGAGCACCGGAACGGCACTGGTCAACTTGGCCA
TGAAAGCATGCGGAAATGTGCGCGGAACCCCTATTTGTTTATTTTTCTAAATACATTCAAATATGTATCC
GCTCATGAGACAATAACCCTGATAAATGCTTCAATAATATTGAAAAAGGAAGAGTATGAGTTGAAAATTT
TTTTTTTGACTCAATATCTAGACTTGCAAGAGCTTGGAACTTTGAGATTGTTCTAAGATGCATACAAATT
CAAAATGCTTAAACAAAAATAATTTAACAAAGGAGTAAGATTCATATGACACAAGAATCCCTGTTACTTC
TCGACCGTATTGATTCGGATGATTCCTACGCGAGCCTGCGGAACGACCAGGAATTCTGGGAGCCGCTGGC
CCGCCGAGCCCTGGAGGAGCTCGGGCTGCCGGTGCCGCCGGTGCTGCGGGTGCCCGGCGAGAGCACCAAC
CCCGTACTGGTCGGCGAGCCCGGCCCGGTGATCAAGCTGTTCGGCGAGCACTGGTGCGGTCCGGAGAGCC
TCGCGTCGGAGTCGGAGGCGTACGCGGTCCTGGCGGACGCCCCGGTGCCGGTGCCCCGCCTCCTCGTCCG
CGGCGAGCTGCGGCCCGGCACCGGAGCCTGGCCGTGGCCCTACCTGGTGATGAGCCGGATGACCGGCACC
ACCTGGCGGTCCGCGATGGACGGCACGACCGACCGGAACGCGCTGCTCGCCCTGGCCCGCGAACTCGGCC
GGGTGCTCGGCCGGCTGCACAGGGTGCCGCTGACCGGGAACACCGTGCTCACCCCCCATTCCGAGGTCTT
CCCGGAACTGCTGCGGGAACGCCGCGCGGCGACCGTCGAGGACCACCGCGGGTGGGGCTACCTCTCGCCC
CGGCTGCTGGACCGCCTGGAGGACTGGCTGCCGGACGTGGACACGCTGCTGGCCGGCCGCGAACCCCGGT
TCGTCCACGGCGACCTGCACGGGACCAACATCTTCGTGGACCTGGCCGCGACCGAGGTCACCGGGATCGT
CGACTTCACCGACGTCTATGCGGGAGACCCCCGCTACAGCCTGGTGCAACTGCATCTCAACGCCTTCCGG
GGCGACCGCGAGATCCTGGCCGCGCTGCTCGACGGGGCGCAGTGGAAGCGGACCGAGGACTTCGCCCGCG
AACTGCTCGCCTTCACCTTCCTGCACGACTTCGAGGTGTTCGAGGAGACCCCGCTGGATCTCTCCGGCTT
CACCGATCCGGAGGAACTGGCGCAGTTCCTCTGGGGGCCGCCGGACACCGCCCCCGGCGCCTGACAATCG
TTCAAGCCGAGATCGGCTTCCCGGCCGCGGAGTTGTTCGGTAAATTGTCACAACGCCGCGGCCAATTCGC
ATCGATTGTCAGACCAAGCATGCTTTCATGGTTTAGTTCCTCACCTTGTCGTATTATACTATGCCGATAT
ACTATGCCGATGATTAATTGTCAACACGTGCTGATCATGACCAAAATCCCTTAACGTGAGTTACGCGTCG
AAGCCGAATATCTAGAATTATTCCATTGAGTAAGTTTTTAAGCACATCAGCTTCAAAAGCGCTCTGAAGT
TCCTATACTTTCTAGAGAATAGGAACTTCGGAATAGGTACTTCAAGATCCCCAATTCGATCATGCATGAG
CTCACTAGTGGATC
